Addgene plasmid #205673: LEAPCW
Purpose: shRNAmir backbone for RNA interference, with mCherry reporter
Depositing lab: Dapeng Wang. Depositing organization: Shandong Medical and Pharmaceutical University. Publication: miR-AB, a miRNA-based shRNA viral toolkit for multicolor-barcoded multiplex RNAi at a single-cell level. Wang D, Xiu J, Zhao J, Luo J. EMBO Rep. 2022 Apr 5;23(4):e53691. doi: 10.15252/embr.202153691. Epub 2022 Feb 24. PubMed 35201651.
Backbone
  Vector backbone: pLVX-Puro
  Backbone manufacturer: Clontech
  Vector type: Lentiviral
Growth in bacteria
  Bacterial resistance: Ampicillin, 100 μg/mL
  Growth temperature: 37°C
  Growth strain: NEB Stable
  Copy number: High Copy
Gene/Insert
  Gene/Insert name: miR-AB
  Species: Synthetic
  Promoter: EF1a
  Cloning method: Restriction Enzyme; 5′ cloning site BamHI (unknown if destroyed); 3′ cloning site ApaI (unknown if destroyed)
  Sequencing primers: 3′ PGK Reverse: GCCAGAGGCCACTTGTGTAG
Terms and licenses: Academic/Nonprofit Terms; Industry Terms: Not Available to Industry
How to cite: LEAPCW was a gift from Dapeng Wang (Addgene plasmid # 205673 ; http://n2t.net/addgene:205673 ; RRID:Addgene_205673)
