[The description below was written by a language model from this plasmid's Addgene catalogue record and pLannotate feature annotations shown in this document.]
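Description:
LEAPCW is an HIV-1-based lentiviral vector built on the pLVX-Puro backbone. It serves as an empty shRNAmir backbone for RNA interference, carrying the synthetic miR-AB scaffold together with a red fluorescent reporter. It is maintained in E. coli through a high-copy ColE1/pUC-type origin and selected with ampicillin via the β-lactamase gene. Residual lac promoter/operator sequences and an SV40 poly(A) signal lie in the bacterial portion of the plasmid.

The transfer cassette is flanked by two HIV-1 LTRs, both annotated as truncated and each adjoined by nef-derived sequence. It contains the usual cis-acting lentiviral elements: the Ψ packaging signal with a gag fragment, the Rev response element for Rev-dependent export of the genomic RNA, and the cPPT/CTS, which aids nuclear import. Downstream, a human EF-1α promoter drives the miR-AB cassette. The feature table leaves roughly 900 nt after this promoter unannotated and identifies only a 3′ miR-30a flanking sequence. This indicates a miR-30a-derived context, in which a Pol II transcript is processed by the endogenous microRNA machinery into a mature silencing RNA, but the rest of the scaffold is not described in the record.

A separate mouse PGK promoter then expresses mCherry (annotated as mCherry2), followed by a WPRE that enhances transcript stability and expression. No puromycin resistance gene is annotated despite the parental backbone name, so transduced cells are identified by red fluorescence. According to the record, the plasmid belongs to a viral toolkit for colour-barcoded, multiplexed RNAi at the single-cell level, in which the fluorophore marks cells that received a given knockdown construct.
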