Features (pLannotate 1.2.2; 22 found; start..end, strand, type, name):
    377..634     +  LTR            5' LTR (truncated): truncated 5' long terminal repeat (LTR) from HIV-1
    681..806     +  misc_feature   HIV-1 Ψ: packaging signal of human immunodeficiency virus type 1
    790..1128    +  CDS            HIV-1 gag (fragment): gag protein from human immunodeficiency virus 1; gag
   1303..1536    +  misc_feature   RRE: The Rev response element (RRE) of HIV-1 allows for Rev-dependent mRNA export from the nucleus to the cytoplasm.
   1913..2013    +  CDS            Rev (fragment): human immunodeficiency virus 1 (HIV-1) Rev protein; rev; enhances nuclear export of unspliced and incompletely spliced viral mRNAs
   2028..2143    +  misc_feature   cPPT/CTS: central polypurine tract and central termination sequence of HIV-1 (lacking the first T)
   2184..3348    +  promoter       EF-1α promoter: strong constitutive promoter for human elongation factor EF-1α
   4293..4416    +  ncRNA          3' miR-30a: sequence downstream of the 71-nt precursor of the human miR-30a microRNA (Zeng et al., 2002) miRNA
   4430..4929    +  promoter       PGK promoter: mouse phosphoglycerate kinase 1 promoter
   4947..5654    +  CDS            mCherry2: mCherry2 is a basic (constitutively fluorescent) red fluorescent protein published in 2017, derived from Discosoma sp.. It has very low acid sensitivity.
   5666..6253    +  misc_feature   WPRE: woodchuck hepatitis virus posttranscriptional regulatory element
   6267..6665    +  CDS            nef (fragment): NEF_HV1BR - Experimental evidence at protein level: Swiss-Prot protein existence level 1. Extracellular Nef protein targets CD4(+) T-lymphocytes for apoptosis by interacting with CXCR4 surface receptors (PubMed:14990729). From Human immunodeficiency virus type 1 group M subtype B (isolate BRU/LAI) (HIV-1).
   6713..6970    +  LTR            5' LTR (truncated): truncated 5' long terminal repeat (LTR) from HIV-1
   7123..7139    -  protein_bind   lac operator: The lac repressor binds to the lac operator to inhibit transcription in E. coli. This inhibition can be relieved by adding lactose or isopropyl-β-D-thiogalactopyranoside (IPTG). lac repressor encoded by lacI
   7147..7177    -  promoter       lac promoter: promoter for the E. coli lac operon
   7192..7213    -  protein_bind   CAP binding site: CAP binding activates transcription in the presence of cAMP. E. coli catabolite activator protein
   7226..7318    -  CDS            lacI (fragment): lac repressor; lacI; The lac repressor binds to the lac operator to inhibit transcription in E. coli. This inhibition can be relieved by adding lactose or isopropyl-β-D-thiogalactopyranoside (IPTG).
   7501..8089    -  rep_origin     ori: high-copy-number ColE1/pMB1/pBR322/pUC origin of replication
   8260..9120    -  CDS            AmpR: β-lactamase; bla; confers resistance to ampicillin, carbenicillin, and related antibiotics
   9121..9225    -  promoter       AmpR promoter: bla
   9273..9407    +  polyA_signal   SV40 poly(A) signal: SV40 polyadenylation signal
   9574..329     +  CDS            nef (fragment) (across the origin): NEF_HV1BR - Experimental evidence at protein level: Swiss-Prot protein existence level 1. Extracellular Nef protein targets CD4(+) T-lymphocytes for apoptosis by interacting with CXCR4 surface receptors (PubMed:14990729). From Human immunodeficiency virus type 1 group M subtype B (isolate BRU/LAI) (HIV-1).
>Addgene plasmid #205673 | LEAPCW | addgene full sequence | sequence record 409025 | Addgene NGS Result
TGGAAGGGCTAATTCACTCCCAAAGAAGACAAGATATCCTTGATCTGTGGATCTACCACACACAAGGCTA
CTTCCCTGATTAGCAGAACTACACACCAGGGCCAGGGGTCAGATATCCACTGACCTTTGGATGGTGCTAC
AAGCTAGTACCAGTTGAGCCAGATAAGGTAGAAGAGGCCAATAAAGGAGAGAACACCAGCTTGTTACACC
CTGTGAGCCTGCATGGGATGGATGACCCGGAGAGAGAAGTGTTAGAGTGGAGGTTTGACAGCCGCCTAGC
ATTTCATCACGTGGCCCGAGAGCTGCATCCGGAGTACTTCAAGAACTGCTGATATCGAGCTTGCTACAAG
GGACTTTCCGCTGGGGACTTTCCAGGGAGGCGTGGCCTGGGCGGGACTGGGGAGTGGCGAGCCCTCAGAT
CCTGCATATAAGCAGCTGCTTTTTGCCTGTACTGGGTCTCTCTGGTTAGACCAGATCTGAGCCTGGGAGC
TCTCTGGCTAACTAGGGAACCCACTGCTTAAGCCTCAATAAAGCTTGCCTTGAGTGCTTCAAGTAGTGTG
TGCCCGTCTGTTGTGTGACTCTGGTAACTAGAGATCCCTCAGACCCTTTTAGTCAGTGTGGAAAATCTCT
AGCAGTGGCGCCCGAACAGGGACTTGAAAGCGAAAGGGAAACCAGAGGAGCTCTCTCGACGCAGGACTCG
GCTTGCTGAAGCGCGCACGGCAAGAGGCGAGGGGCGGCGACTGGTGAGTACGCCAAAAATTTTGACTAGC
GGAGGCTAGAAGGAGAGAGATGGGTGCGAGAGCGTCAGTATTAAGCGGGGGAGAATTAGATCGCGATGGG
AAAAAATTCGGTTAAGGCCAGGGGGAAAGAAAAAATATAAATTAAAACATATAGTATGGGCAAGCAGGGA
GCTAGAACGATTCGCAGTTAATCCTGGCCTGTTAGAAACATCAGAAGGCTGTAGACAAATACTGGGACAG
CTACAACCATCCCTTCAGACAGGATCAGAAGAACTTAGATCATTATATAATACAGTAGCAACCCTCTATT
GTGTGCATCAAAGGATAGAGATAAAAGACACCAAGGAAGCTTTAGACAAGATAGAGGAAGAGCAAAACAA
AAGTAAGACCACCGCACAGCAAGCGGCCGGCCGCTGATCTTCAGACCTGGAGGAGGAGATATGAGGGACA
ATTGGAGAAGTGAATTATATAAATATAAAGTAGTAAAAATTGAACCATTAGGAGTAGCACCCACCAAGGC
AAAGAGAAGAGTGGTGCAGAGAGAAAAAAGAGCAGTGGGAATAGGAGCTTTGTTCCTTGGGTTCTTGGGA
GCAGCAGGAAGCACTATGGGCGCAGCGTCAATGACGCTGACGGTACAGGCCAGACAATTATTGTCTGGTA
TAGTGCAGCAGCAGAACAATTTGCTGAGGGCTATTGAGGCGCAACAGCATCTGTTGCAACTCACAGTCTG
GGGCATCAAGCAGCTCCAGGCAAGAATCCTGGCTGTGGAAAGATACCTAAAGGATCAACAGCTCCTGGGG
ATTTGGGGTTGCTCTGGAAAACTCATTTGCACCACTGCTGTGCCTTGGAATGCTAGTTGGAGTAATAAAT
CTCTGGAACAGATTTGGAATCACACGACCTGGATGGAGTGGGACAGAGAAATTAACAATTACACAAGCTT
AATACACTCCTTAATTGAAGAATCGCAAAACCAGCAAGAAAAGAATGAACAAGAATTATTGGAATTAGAT
AAATGGGCAAGTTTGTGGAATTGGTTTAACATAACAAATTGGCTGTGGTATATAAAATTATTCATAATGA
TAGTAGGAGGCTTGGTAGGTTTAAGAATAGTTTTTGCTGTACTTTCTATAGTGAATAGAGTTAGGCAGGG
ATATTCACCATTATCGTTTCAGACCCACCTCCCAACCCCGAGGGGACCCGACAGGCCCGAAGGAATAGAA
GAAGAAGGTGGAGAGAGAGACAGAGACAGATCCATTCGATTAGTGAACGGATCTCGACGGTATCGCCTTT
AAAAGAAAAGGGGGGATTGGGGGGTACAGTGCAGGGGAAAGAATAGTAGACATAATAGCAACAGACATAC
AAACTAAAGAATTACAAAAACAAATTACAAAAATTCAAAATTTTCGGGTTTATTACAGGGACAGCAGAGA
TCCAGTTTATCGATGGGCAGAGCGCACATCGCCCACAGTCCCCGAGAAGTTGGGGGGAGGGGTCGGCAAT
TGAACCGGAGCCTAGAGAAGGTGGCGCGGGGTAAACTGGGAAAGTGATGTCGTGTACTGGCTCCGCCTTT
TTCCCGAGGGTGGGGGAGAACCGTATATAAGTGCAGTAGTCGCCGTGAACGTTCTTTTTCGCAACGGGTT
TGCCGCCAGAACACAGGTAAGTGCCGTGTGTGGTTCCCGCGGGCCTGGCCTCTTTACGGGTTATGGCCCT
TGCGTGCCTTGAATTACTTCCACGCCCCTGGCTGCAGTACGTGATTCTTGATCCCGAGCTTCGGGTTGGA
AGTGGGTGGGAGAGTTCGAGGCCTTGCGCTTAAGGAGCCCCTTCGCCTCGTGCTTGAGTTGAGGCCTGGC
TTGGGCGCTGGGGCCGCCGCGTGCGAATCTGGTGGCACCTTCGCGCCTGTCTCGCTGCTTTCGATAAGTC
TCTAGCCATTTAAAATTTTTGATGACCTGCTGCGACGCTTTTTTTCTGGCAAGATAGTCTTGTAAATGCG
GGCCAAGATCGGCACACTGGTATTTCGGTTTTTGGGGCCGCGGGCGGCGACGGGGCCGGTGCGTCCCAGC
GCACATGTTCGGCGAGGCGGGGCCTGCGAGCGCGGCCACCGAGAATCGGACGGGGGTAGTCTCAAGCTGG
CCGGCCTGCTCTGGTGCCTGGCCTCGCGCCGCCGTGTATCGCCCCGCCCTGGGCGGCAAGGCTGGCCCGG
TCGGCACCAGTTGCGTGAGCGGAAAGATGGCCGCTTCCCGGCCCTGCTGCAGGGAGCTCAAAATGGAGGA
CGCGGCGCTCGGGAGAGCGGGCGGGTGAGTCACCCACACAAAGGAAAAGGGCCTTTCCGTCCTCAGCCGT
CGCTTCATGTGACTCCACGGAGTACCGGGCGCCGTCCAGGCACCTCGATTAGTTCTCGCGCTTTTGGAGT
ACGTCGTCTTTAGGTTGGGGGGAGGGGTTTTATGCGATGGAGTTTCCCCACACTGAGTGGGTGGAGACTG
AAGTTAGGCCAGCTTGGCACTTGATGTAATTCTCCTTGGAATTTGCCCTTTTTGAGTTTGGATCTTGGTT
CATTCTCAAGCCTCAGACAGTGGTTCAAAGTTTTTTTCTTCCATTTCAGGTGTCGTGAAGCGCTTCGACT
AGGGATAACAGGGTAATTGTTTGAATGAGGCTTCAGTACTTTACAGAATCGTTGCCTGCACATCTTGGAA
ACACTTGCTGGGATTACTTCGACTTCTTAACCCAACAGAAGGCTCGAGAAGGTATATTGCTGTTGACAGG
ATCCACATTAACAACTTTAAGTCCAGCAATTTGAGTTAAGGGTGTTGCTCTCAATGATTTCACTAATGGT
TCAATTTTTAATTTCTTTTCTTCTGGTTCAAAATTCAAGTTTCAAGTGAAAGTGTAATATGCACCCATTT
CTTTCAATAAATCTTCTAAATAGTCCACTAATGTTTTATTTTGTTTTTTACAAAATCAAGCAGCCTCTGC
TATCAATATAGAACCTTGTATTCCATCTTTATCTCTAGCTGAGTCATCAATTACATATCCATAACTTTCT
TCATAAGCAAAAACAAAATTTAATCCGTTATCTTCTTCTTTAGCAATTTCTCTACCCATTCATTTCAATC
CAGTTAAAGTTTTTACAATCTTAACTCCATATTTTTCCTGAGCGATTCTATCACCCAAATCACTTGTTAC
AAAACTTGAATATAGAGCCGGATTTTTTGGAATGCTATTTAAGCGTTTTAGATTTGATAATTTTCAATCA
ATTAAAATTGGTCCTGTTTGATTTCCATCTAATCTTACAAAATGACCATCATGTTTTATTGCCATTCCAA
ATCTGTCAGCATCTGGGTCATTCATAATAATAATATCTGCATCATGTTTAATACCATATTCAAGCGGTAT
TTTTCATGCAGGATCAAATTCTGGATTTGGATTTACAACATTTTTCAATGTTTCATCTTCAAATGCACGA
TCTTCACCCTCAATAACGTTATATCCTGATTCACGTAATCTTTTTGGGGTAAATTTAGTTCCTGTTCCAT
TAACTGCGCTAAAAATAGGGCCCTGCCTCGGACTTCAAGGGGCTAGAATTCGAGCAATTATCTTGTTTAC
TAAAACTGAATACCTTGCTATCTCTTTGATACATTTTTACAAAGCTGAATTAAAATGGTATAAATTAAAT
CACTTTTTTCAATTCTACCGGGTAGGGGAGGCGCTTTTCCCAAGGCAGTCTGGAGCATGCGCTTTAGCAG
CCCCGCTGGGCACTTGGCGCTACACAAGTGGCCTCTGGCCTCGCACACATTCCACATCCACCGGTAGGCG
CCAACCGGCTCCGTTCTTTGGTGGCCCCTTCGCGCCACCTTCTACTCCTCCCCTAGTCAGGAAGTTCCCC
CCCGCCCCGCAGCTCGCGTCGTGCAGGACGTGACAAATGGAAGTAGCACGTCTCACTAGTCTCGTGCAGA
TGGACAGCACCGCTGAGCAATGGAAGCGGGTAGGCCTTTGGGGCAGCGGCCAATAGCAGCTTTGCTCCTT
CGCTTTCTGGGCTCAGAGGCTGGGAAGGGGTGGGTCCGGGGGCGGGCTCAGGGGCGGGCTCAGGGGCGGG
GCGGGCGCCCGAAGGTCCTCCGGAGGCCCGGCATTCTGCACGCTTCAAAAGCGCACGTCTGCCGCGCTGT
TCTCCTCTTCCTCATCTCCGGGCCTTTCGACCTTTAATTAACCACCATGGTGAGCAAGGGCGAGGAGGAT
AACATGGCCATCATCAAGGAGTTCATGCGCTTCAAGGTGCACATGGAGGGCTCCGTGAACGGCCACGAGT
TCGAGATCGAGGGCGAGGGCGAGGGCCGCCCCTACGAGGGCACCCAGACCGCCAAGCTGAAGGTGACCAA
GGGTGGCCCCCTGCCCTTCGCCTGGGACATCCTGTCCCCTCAGTTCATGTACGGCTCCAAGGCATACGTG
AAGCACCCCGCCGACATCCCCGACTACTTGAAGCTGTCCTTCCCCGAGGGCTTCAACTGGGAGCGCGTGA
TGAACTTCGAGGACGGCGGCGTGGTGACCGTGACCCAGGACTCCTCCCTACAGGACGGCGAGTTCATCTA
CAAGGTGAAGCTGCGCGGCACCAACTTCCCCTCCGACGGCCCCGTAATGCAGTGTCGTACAATGGGCTGG
GAGGCTTCCACTGAGCGGATGTACCCCGAGGACGGTGCCCTGAAGGGCGAGATCAAGCAGAGGCTGAAGC
TGAAGGACGGCGGCCACTACGACGCTGAAGTCAAGACCACCTACAAGGCCAAGAAGCCCGTGCAGCTGCC
CGGAGCCTACAACGTGGACATCAAGTTGGACATCCTTTCCCACAACGAGGACTACACCATCGTGGAACAG
TACGAACGCGCCGAGGGCCGCCACTCCACCGGCGGCATGGACGAGCTGTACAAGTAGGTTTAAACATCAA
CCTCTGGATTACAAAATTTGTGAAAGATTGACTGGTATTCTTAACTATGTTGCTCCTTTTACGCTATGTG
GATACGCTGCTTTAATGCCTTTGTATCATGCTATTGCTTCCCGTATGGCTTTCATTTTCTCCTCCTTGTA
TAAATCCTGGTTGCTGTCTCTTTATGAGGAGTTGTGGCCCGTTGTCAGGCAACGTGGCGTGGTGTGCACT
GTGTTTGCTGACGCAACCCCCACTGGTTGGGGCATTGCCACCACCTGTCAGCTCCTTTCCGGGACTTTCG
CTTTCCCCCTCCCTATTGCCACGGCGGAACTCATCGCCGCCTGCCTTGCCCGCTGCTGGACAGGGGCTCG
GCTGTTGGGCACTGACAATTCCGTGGTGTTGTCGGGGAAGCTGACGTCCTTTCCATGGCTGCTCGCCTGT
GTTGCCACCTGGATTCTGCGCGGGACGTCCTTCTGCTACGTCCCTTCGGCCCTCAATCCAGCGGACCTTC
CTTCCCGCGGCCTGCTGCCGGCTCTGCGGCCTCTTCCGCGTCTTCGCCTTCGCCCTCAGACGAGTCGGAT
CTCCCTTTGGGCCGCCTCCCCGCCTGGCCTGCAGGGGTACCTTTAAGACCAATGACTTACAAGGCAGCTG
TAGATCTTAGCCACTTTTTAAAAGAAAAGAGGGGACTGGAAGGGCTAATTCACTCCCAACGAAGACAAGA
TATCCTTGATCTGTGGATCTACCACACACAAGGCTACTTCCCTGATTAGCAGAACTACACACCAGGGCCA
GGGGTCAGATATCCACTGACCTTTGGATGGTGCTACAAGCTAGTACCAGTTGAGCCAGATAAGGTAGAAG
AGGCCAATAAAGGAGAGAACACCAGCTTGTTACACCCTGTGAGCCTGCATGGGATGGATGACCCGGAGAG
AGAAGTGTTAGAGTGGAGGTTTGACAGCCGCCTAGCATTTCATCACGTGGCCCGAGAGCTGCATCCGGAG
TACTTCAAGAACTGCTGATATCGAGCTTGCTACAAGGGACTTTCCGCTGGGGACTTTCCAGGGAGGCGTG
GCCTGGGCGGGACTGGGGAGTGGCGAGCCCTCAGATCCTGCATATAAGCAGCTGCTTTTTGCCTGTACTG
GGTCTCTCTGGTTAGACCAGATCTGAGCCTGGGAGCTCTCTGGCTAACTAGGGAACCCACTGCTTAAGCC
TCAATAAAGCTTGCCTTGAGTGCTTCAAGTAGTGTGTGCCCGTCTGTTGTGTGACTCTGGTAACTAGAGA
TCCCTCAGACCCTTTTAGTCAGTGTGGAAAATCTCTAGCAGTAGTAGTTCATGTCATCTTATTATTCAGT
ATTTATAACTTGCAAAGAAATGAATATCAGAGAGTGAGAGGCCTTGACATTGCTAGCGTTTTACCGTCGA
CCTCTAGCTAGAGCTTGGCGTAATCATGGTCATAGCTGTTTCCTGTGTGAAATTGTTATCCGCTCACAAT
TCCACACAACATACGAGCCGGAAGCATAAAGTGTAAAGCCTGGGGTGCCTAATGAGTGAGCTAACTCACA
TTAATTGCGTTGCGCTCACTGCCCGCTTTCCAGTCGGGAAACCTGTCGTGCCAGCTGCATTAATGAATCG
GCCAACGCGCGGGGAGAGGCGGTTTGCGTATTGGGCGCTCTTCCGCTTCCTCGCTCACTGACTCGCTGCG
CTCGGTCGTTCGGCTGCGGCGAGCGGTATCAGCTCACTCAAAGGCGGTAATACGGTTATCCACAGAATCA
GGGGATAACGCAGGAAAGAACATGTGAGCAAAAGGCCAGCAAAAGGCCAGGAACCGTAAAAAGGCCGCGT
TGCTGGCGTTTTTCCATAGGCTCCGCCCCCCTGACGAGCATCACAAAAATCGACGCTCAAGTCAGAGGTG
GCGAAACCCGACAGGACTATAAAGATACCAGGCGTTTCCCCCTGGAAGCTCCCTCGTGCGCTCTCCTGTT
CCGACCCTGCCGCTTACCGGATACCTGTCCGCCTTTCTCCCTTCGGGAAGCGTGGCGCTTTCTCATAGCT
CACGCTGTAGGTATCTCAGTTCGGTGTAGGTCGTTCGCTCCAAGCTGGGCTGTGTGCACGAACCCCCCGT
TCAGCCCGACCGCTGCGCCTTATCCGGTAACTATCGTCTTGAGTCCAACCCGGTAAGACACGACTTATCG
CCACTGGCAGCAGCCACTGGTAACAGGATTAGCAGAGCGAGGTATGTAGGCGGTGCTACAGAGTTCTTGA
AGTGGTGGCCTAACTACGGCTACACTAGAAGAACAGTATTTGGTATCTGCGCTCTGCTGAAGCCAGTTAC
CTTCGGAAAAAGAGTTGGTAGCTCTTGATCCGGCAAACAAACCACCGCTGGTAGCGGTGGTTTTTTTGTT
TGCAAGCAGCAGATTACGCGCAGAAAAAAAGGATCTCAAGAAGATCCTTTGATCTTTTCTACGGGGTCTG
ACGCTCAGTGGAACGAAAACTCACGTTAAGGGATTTTGGTCATGAGATTATCAAAAAGGATCTTCACCTA
GATCCTTTTAAATTAAAAATGAAGTTTTAAATCAATCTAAAGTATATATGAGTAAACTTGGTCTGACAGT
TACCAATGCTTAATCAGTGAGGCACCTATCTCAGCGATCTGTCTATTTCGTTCATCCATAGTTGCCTGAC
TCCCCGTCGTGTAGATAACTACGATACGGGAGGGCTTACCATCTGGCCCCAGTGCTGCAATGATACCGCG
AGACCCACGCTCACCGGCTCCAGATTTATCAGCAATAAACCAGCCAGCCGGAAGGGCCGAGCGCAGAAGT
GGTCCTGCAACTTTATCCGCCTCCATCCAGTCTATTAATTGTTGCCGGGAAGCTAGAGTAAGTAGTTCGC
CAGTTAATAGTTTGCGCAACGTTGTTGCCATTGCTACAGGCATCGTGGTGTCACGCTCGTCGTTTGGTAT
GGCTTCATTCAGCTCCGGTTCCCAACGATCAAGGCGAGTTACATGATCCCCCATGTTGTGCAAAAAAGCG
GTTAGCTCCTTCGGTCCTCCGATCGTTGTCAGAAGTAAGTTGGCCGCAGTGTTATCACTCATGGTTATGG
CAGCACTGCATAATTCTCTTACTGTCATGCCATCCGTAAGATGCTTTTCTGTGACTGGTGAGTACTCAAC
CAAGTCATTCTGAGAATAGTGTATGCGGCGACCGAGTTGCTCTTGCCCGGCGTCAATACGGGATAATACC
GCGCCACATAGCAGAACTTTAAAAGTGCTCATCATTGGAAAACGTTCTTCGGGGCGAAAACTCTCAAGGA
TCTTACCGCTGTTGAGATCCAGTTCGATGTAACCCACTCGTGCACCCAACTGATCTTCAGCATCTTTTAC
TTTCACCAGCGTTTCTGGGTGAGCAAAAACAGGAAGGCAAAATGCCGCAAAAAAGGGAATAAGGGCGACA
CGGAAATGTTGAATACTCATACTCTTCCTTTTTCAATATTATTGAAGCATTTATCAGGGTTATTGTCTCA
TGAGCGGATACATATTTGAATGTATTTAGAAAAATAAACAAATAGGGGTTCCGCGCACATTTCCCCGAAA
AGTGCCACCTGACGTCGACGGATCGGGAGATCAACTTGTTTATTGCAGCTTATAATGGTTACAAATAAAG
CAATAGCATCACAAATTTCACAAATAAAGCATTTTTTTCACTGCATTCTAGTTGTGGTTTGTCCAAACTC
ATCAATGTATCTTATCATGTCTGGATCAACTGGATAACTCAAGCTAACCAAAATCATCCCAAACTTCCCA
CCCCATACCCTATTACCACTGCCAATTACCTGTGGTTTCATTTACTCTAAACCTGTGATTCCTCTGAATT
ATTTTCATTTTAAAGAAATTGTATTTGTTAAATATGTACTACAAACTTAGTAGT
